Addgene plasmid #18327: T4 Lysozyme S44K WT*
Depositing lab: Brian Matthews. Depositing organization: University of Oregon.
Backbone
  Vector backbone: pHS1403
  Backbone size w/o insert (bp): 5000
  Vector type: Bacterial Expression
Growth in bacteria
  Bacterial resistance: Ampicillin, 100 μg/mL
  Growth temperature: 37°C
  Growth strain: DH5alpha
  Copy number: High Copy
Gene/Insert
  Gene/Insert name: T4 Lysozyme (alt name: AS44K)
  Species: Bacteriophage T4
  Insert size (bp): 600
  Mutation: S44K WT*
  GenBank ID: NP_049736
  Entrez Gene: e (a.k.a. T4p123)
  Cloning method: Restriction Enzyme; 5′ cloning site BamHI (not destroyed); 3′ cloning site HindIII (not destroyed)
  Sequencing primers: 5′ na; 3′ GGCGTATCACGAGGCCC
Terms and licenses: Academic/Nonprofit Terms; Industry Terms: Not Available to Industry
Depositor comments: The BamHI site is 27 bp from the ATG and the HindIII site is 115 bp from the stop.
How to cite: T4 Lysozyme S44K WT* was a gift from Brian Matthews (Addgene plasmid # 18327 ; http://n2t.net/addgene:18327 ; RRID:Addgene_18327)
