[The description below was written by a language model from this plasmid's Addgene catalogue record.]
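Description:
T4 Lysozyme S44K WT* is a bacterial expression plasmid built on the pHS1403 backbone (about 5 kb) that carries a mutant form of the bacteriophage T4 lysozyme gene (gene e). It is propagated in E. coli as a high-copy plasmid under ampicillin selection. The record does not name the origin of replication, and it does not state which promoter or other regulatory elements drive expression of the insert. No feature table is available to fill in those details.

The insert is roughly 600 bp and was cloned as a BamHI–HindIII fragment, with both sites retained. According to the depositor's notes, the BamHI site lies 27 bp from the start codon and the HindIII site 115 bp from the stop codon, so the fragment includes short flanking untranslated regions around the coding sequence. The encoded protein carries the substitution S44K, replacing serine 44 with lysine, in the "WT*" background. The record does not define WT*, but in the T4 lysozyme literature the term generally denotes the cysteine-free pseudo-wild-type protein used as a reference for engineered variants. No fusion tags or reporters are recorded.

The record gives no explicit purpose. A single-site variant of this kind in a bacterial expression vector is consistent with producing recombinant protein to study how individual substitutions affect lysozyme stability, folding and structure, for which T4 lysozyme is a widely used model system. Distribution is limited to academic and nonprofit users.
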