>Addgene plasmid #18327 | T4 Lysozyme S44K WT* | addgene partial sequence | sequence record 24115 | 3primeUP
CTANTGAAAAGCCCGCTCATTAGGCGGGCTCAGATCTGCTCATGTTTGACAGCTTATCATCGATAAGCTT
CGGCAATAAATTCTTGATATGTTTTCATATGTTTCCTTTAAATATTTTAATTAGTAATTGTCTATTCAAG
TAATTGTGAATATACTATCACAATTCCAAGAGAAAGTAAACAGCTTTATAGATTTTTATACGCGTCCCAA
GTGCCAGTTCTAAACGTTGTAATGACTCGTTTTGCGCGATTAGGTGTTTGATTATACCATCTACTTTTAG
CTAAGTTAACTGCTGCTTCATCCCAGCGTTTTTGTTGAAGCATACGTAAAGAGTTAGTAAATCCTGCCAC
ACCGGTTTCTCCCATTTGGAAAACCATATTAATCAATGCAGCGCGACGAACCGCATCAAGAGAATCATAA
ACCGGTTTTAATTTAGCATTTCTCAGAATTCCGCGAACAGCAGCATCAACATCCTGATTAAAGAGTTTTT
CAGCCTCATCTTTTGTAATTACACCATTAGTATTACGCCCAATAGCTTTATCTAATTCCTTTTTAGCAGC
ATTAAGTGATGGACTTTTTGTAAGCAAATGACCGATGCCAATAGTGTAATAGCCTTCTGTGTCTTTATAG
ATTTTAAGTCTAAGACCTTCATCTATACGTAACATTTCAAATATATTCATAATACCTCCTAAGCATCGAT
GGATCCTGTTTCCTGTGTGAAATTGTTATCCGCTCACAATTCCACACATTATACGAGCCGATGATTAATT
GTCAACAGGGGGATGGGGAGTAAGCTGATCCTGTTTCCTGTGTGAAATTGTTATCCGCTCACAATTCCAC
ACATTATACGAGCCGATGATTAATTGTCAACAGGGGGATGGGGGAGTAAGCTCATCGATGGATCGATCCG
GTTTCCTGGGGGAAATTGTTATCCGCTCACAANTTCCCCCCATTANACGAGCCGGAAGCATAAAGTGGAA
AGCCTGGGGNGCCAAANGNGNGAGCTAACTTACNTAAATTGCGNTGGCGGCTCCCNGNCCNGCTTTCCAG
TCGGGAAAACCTGNCNGGGCCAGGACACCATCGAANGGGGGCAAAACCNTTCCNG
